>Addgene plasmid #180790 | pHR-PD-1 (Y223F, Y248F)-mGFP | addgene full sequence | sequence record 356678 | Addgene NGS Result
AAGATCCGCCACAACATCGAGGACGGCAGCGTGCAGCTCGCCGACCACTACCAGCAGAACACCCCCATCG
GCGACGGCCCCGTGCTGCTGCCCGACAACCACTACCTGAGCACCCAGTCCAAGCTGAGCAAAGACCCCAA
CGAGAAGCGCGATCACATGGTCCTGCTGGAGTTCGTGACCGCCGCCGGGATCACTCTCGGCATGGACGAG
CTGTACAAGTAAAGCGGCCGCGACTCTAGAGTCGACCTGCAGGCATGCAAGCTTGATATCAAGCTTATCG
ATAATCAACCTCTGGATTACAAAATTTGTGAAAGATTGACTGGTATTCTTAACTATGTTGCTCCTTTTAC
GCTATGTGGATACGCTGCTTTAATGCCTTTGTATCATGCTATTGCTTCCCGTATGGCTTTCATTTTCTCC
TCCTTGTATAAATCCTGGTTGCTGTCTCTTTATGAGGAGTTGTGGCCCGTTGTCAGGCAACGTGGCGTGG
TGTGCACTGTGTTTGCTGACGCAACCCCCACTGGTTGGGGCATTGCCACCACCTGTCAGCTCCTTTCCGG
GACTTTCGCTTTCCCCCTCCCTATTGCCACGGCGGAACTCATCGCCGCCTGCCTTGCCCGCTGCTGGACA
GGGGCTCGGCTGTTGGGCACTGACAATTCCGTGGTGTTGTCGGGGAAATCATCGTCCTTTCCTTGGCTGC
TCGCCTGTGTTGCCACCTGGATTCTGCGCGGGACGTCCTTCTGCTACGTCCCTTCGGCCCTCAATCCAGC
GGACCTTCCTTCCCGCGGCCTGCTGCCGGCTCTGCGGCCTCTTCCGCGTCTTCGCCTTCGCCCTCAGACG
AGTCGGATCTCCCTTTGGGCCGCCTCCCCGCATCGATACCGTCGACCTCGAGGGAATTAATTCGAGCTCG
GTACCTTTAAGACCAATGACTTACAAGGCAGCTGTAGATCTTAGCCACTTTTTAAAAGAAAAGGGGGGAC
TGGAAGGGCTAATTCACTCCCAACGAAGACAAGATCTGCTTTTTGCTTGTACTGGGTCTCTCTGGTTAGA
CCAGATCTGAGCCTGGGAGCTCTCTGGCTAACTAGGGAACCCACTGCTTAAGCCTCAATAAAGCTTGCCT
TGAGTGCTTCAAGTAGTGTGTGCCCGTCTGTTGTGTGACTCTGGTAACTAGAGATCCCTCAGACCCTTTT
AGTCAGTGTGGAAAATCTCTAGCAGCATCTAGAATTAATTCCGTGTATTCTATAGTGTCACCTAAATCGT
ATGTGTATGATACATAAGGTTATGTATTAATTGTAGCCGCGTTCTAACGACAATATGTACAAGCCTAATT
GTGTAGCATCTGGCTTACTGAAGCAGACCCTATCATCTCTCTCGTAAACTGCCGTCAGAGTCGGTTTGGT
TGGACGAACCTTCTGAGTTTCTGGTAACGCCGTCCCGCACCCGGAAATGGTCAGCGAACCAATCAGCAGG
GTCATCGCTAGCCAGATCCTCTACGCCGGACGCATCGTGGCCGGCATCACCGGCGCCACAGGTGCGGTTG
CTGGCGCCTATATCGCCGACATCACCGATGGGGAAGATCGGGCTCGCCACTTCGGGCTCATGAGCGCTTG
TTTCGGCGTGGGTATGGTGGCAGGCCCCGTGGCCGGGGGACTGTTGGGCGCCATCTCCTTGCATGCACCA
TTCCTTGCGGCGGCGGTGCTCAACGGCCTCAACCTACTACTGGGCTGCTTCCTAATGCAGGAGTCGCATA
AGGGAGAGCGTCGAATGGTGCACTCTCAGTACAATCTGCTCTGATGCCGCATAGTTAAGCCAGCCCCGAC
ACCCGCCAACACCCGCTGACGCGCCCTGACGGGCTTGTCTGCTCCCGGCATCCGCTTACAGACAAGCTGT
GACCGTCTCCGGGAGCTGCATGTGTCAGAGGTTTTCACCGTCATCACCGAAACGCGCGAGACGAAAGGGC
CTCGTGATACGCCTATTTTTATAGGTTAATGTCATGATAATAATGGTTTCTTAGACGTCAGGTGGCACTT
TTCGGGGAAATGTGCGCGGAACCCCTATTTGTTTATTTTTCTAAATACATTCAAATATGTATCCGCTCAT
GAGACAATAACCCTGATAAATGCTTCAATAATATTGAAAAAGGAAGAGTATGAGTATTCAACATTTCCGT
GTCGCCCTTATTCCCTTTTTTGCGGCATTTTGCCTTCCTGTTTTTGCTCACCCAGAAACGCTGGTGAAAG
TAAAAGATGCTGAAGATCAGTTGGGTGCACGAGTGGGTTACATCGAACTGGATCTCAACAGCGGTAAGAT
CCTTGAGAGTTTTCGCCCCGAAGAACGTTTTCCAATGATGAGCACTTTTAAAGTTCTGCTATGTGGCGCG
GTATTATCCCGTATTGACGCCGGGCAAGAGCAACTCGGTCGCCGCATACACTATTCTCAGAATGACTTGG
TTGAGTACTCACCAGTCACAGAAAAGCATCTTACGGATGGCATGACAGTAAGAGAATTATGCAGTGCTGC
CATAACCATGAGTGATAACACTGCGGCCAACTTACTTCTGACAACGATCGGAGGACCGAAGGAGCTAACC
GCTTTTTTGCACAACATGGGGGATCATGTAACTCGCCTTGATCGTTGGGAACCGGAGCTGAATGAAGCCA
TACCAAACGACGAGCGTGACACCACGATGCCTGTAGCAATGGCAACAACGTTGCGCAAACTATTAACTGG
CGAACTACTTACTCTAGCTTCCCGGCAACAATTAATAGACTGGATGGAGGCGGATAAAGTTGCAGGACCA
CTTCTGCGCTCGGCCCTTCCGGCTGGCTGGTTTATTGCTGATAAATCTGGAGCCGGTGAGCGTGGGTCTC
GCGGTATCATTGCAGCACTGGGGCCAGATGGTAAGCCCTCCCGTATCGTAGTTATCTACACGACGGGGAG
TCAGGCAACTATGGATGAACGAAATAGACAGATCGCTGAGATAGGTGCCTCACTGATTAAGCATTGGTAA
CTGTCAGACCAAGTTTACTCATATATACTTTAGATTGATTTAAAACTTCATTTTTAATTTAAAAGGATCT
AGGTGAAGATCCTTTTTGATAATCTCATGACCAAAATCCCTTAACGTGAGTTTTCGTTCCACTGAGCGTC
AGACCCCGTAGAAAAGATCAAAGGATCTTCTTGAGATCCTTTTTTTCTGCGCGTAATCTGCTGCTTGCAA
ACAAAAAAACCACCGCTACCAGCGGTGGTTTGTTTGCCGGATCAAGAGCTACCAACTCTTTTTCCGAAGG
TAACTGGCTTCAGCAGAGCGCAGATACCAAATACTGTTCTTCTAGTGTAGCCGTAGTTAGGCCACCACTT
CAAGAACTCTGTAGCACCGCCTACATACCTCGCTCTGCTAATCCTGTTACCAGTGGCTGCTGCCAGTGGC
GATAAGTCGTGTCTTACCGGGTTGGACTCAAGACGATAGTTACCGGATAAGGCGCAGCGGTCGGGCTGAA
CGGGGGGTTCGTGCACACAGCCCAGCTTGGAGCGAACGACCTACACCGAACTGAGATACCTACAGCGTGA
GCTATGAGAAAGCGCCACGCTTCCCGAAGGGAGAAAGGCGGACAGGTATCCGGTAAGCGGCAGGGTCGGA
ACAGGAGAGCGCACGAGGGAGCTTCCAGGGGGAAACGCCTGGTATCTTTATAGTCCTGTCGGGTTTCGCC
ACCTCTGACTTGAGCGTCGATTTTTGTGATGCTCGTCAGGGGGGCGGAGCCTATGGAAAAACGCCAGCAA
CGCGGCCTTTTTACGGTTCCTGGCCTTTTGCTGGCCTTTTGCTCACATGTTCTTTCCTGCGTTATCCCCT
GATTCTGTGGATAACCGTATTACCGCCTTTGAGTGAGCTGATACCGCTCGCCGCAGCCGAACGACCGAGC
GCAGCGAGTCAGTGAGCGAGGAAGCGGAAGAGCGCCCAATACGCAAACCGCCTCTCCCCGCGCGTTGGCC
GATTCATTAATGCAGCTGTGGAATGTGTGTCAGTTAGGGTGTGGAAAGTCCCCAGGCTCCCCAGCAGGCA
GAAGTATGCAAAGCATGCATCTCAATTAGTCAGCAACCAGGTGTGGAAAGTCCCCAGGCTCCCCAGCAGG
CAGAAGTATGCAAAGCATGCATCTCAATTAGTCAGCAACCATAGTCCCGCCCCTAACTCCGCCCATCCCG
CCCCTAACTCCGCCCAGTTCCGCCCATTCTCCGCCCCATGGCTGACTAATTTTTTTTATTTATGCAGAGG
CCGAGGCCGCCTCGGCCTCTGAGCTATTCCAGAAGTAGTGAGGAGGCTTTTTTGGAGGCCTAGGCTTTTG
CAAAAAGCTTGGACACAAGACAGGCTTGCGAGATATGTTTGAGAATACCACTTTATCCCGCGTCAGGGAG
AGGCAGTGCGTAAAAAGACGCGGACTCATGTGAAATACTGGTTTTTAGTGCGCCAGATCTCTATAATCTC
GCGCAACCTATTTTCCCCTCGAACACTTTTTAAGCCGTAGATAAACAGGCTGGGACACTTCACATGAGCG
AAAAATACATCGTCACCTGGGACATGTTGCAGATCCATGCACGTAAACTCGCAAGCCGACTGATGCCTTC
TGAACAATGGAAAGGCATTATTGCCGTAAGCCGTGGCGGTCTGTACCGGGTGCGTTACTGGCGCGTGAAC
TGGGTATTCGTCATGTCGATACCGTTTGTATTTCCAGCTACGATCACGACAACCAGCGCGAGCTTAAAGT
GCTGAAACGCGCAGAAGGCGATGGCGAAGGCTTCATCGTTATTGATGACCTGGTGGATACCGGTGGTACT
GCGGTTGCGATTCGTGAAATGTATCCAAAAGCGCACTTTGTCACCATCTTCGCAAAACCGGCTGGTCGTC
CGCTGGTTGATGACTATGTTGTTGATATCCCGCAAGATACCTGGATTGAACAGCCGTGGGATATGGGCGT
CGTATTCGTCCCGCCAATCTCCGGTCGCTAATCTTTTCAACGCCTGGCACTGCCGGGCGTTGTTCTTTTT
AACTTCAGGCGGGTTACAATAGTTTCCAGTAAGTATTCTGGAGGCTGCATCCATGACACAGGCAAACCTG
AGCGAAACCCTGTTCAAACCCCGCTTTAAACATCCTGAAACCTCGACGCTAGTCCGCCGCTTTAATCACG
GCGCACAACCGCCTGTGCAGTCGGCCCTTGATGGTAAAACCATCCCTCACTGGTATCGCATGATTAACCG
TCTGATGTGGATCTGGCGCGGCATTGACCCACGCGAAATCCTCGACGTCCAGGCACGTATTGTGATGAGC
GATGCCGAACGTACCGACGATGATTTATACGATACGGTGATTGGCTACCGTGGCGGCAACTGGATTTATG
AGTGGGCCCCGGATCTTTGTGAAGGAACCTTACTTCTGTGGTGTGACATAATTGGACAAACTACCTACAG
AGATTTAAAGCTCTAAGGTAAATATAAAATTTTTAAGTGTATAATGTGTTAAACTACTGATTCTAATTGT
TTGTGTATTTTAGATTCCAACCTATGGAACTGATGAATGGGAGCAGTGGTGGAATGCCTTTAATGAGGAA
AACCTGTTTTGCTCAGAAGAAATGCCATCTAGTGATGATGAGGCTACTGCTGACTCTCAACATTCTACTC
CTCCAAAAAAGAAGAGAAAGGTAGAAGACCCCAAGGACTTTCCTTCAGAATTGCTAAGTTTTTTGAGTCA
TGCTGTGTTTAGTAATAGAACTCTTGCTTGCTTTGCTATTTACACCACAAAGGAAAAAGCTGCACTGCTA
TACAAGAAAATTATGGAAAAATATTCTGTAACCTTTATAAGTAGGCATAACAGTTATAATCATAACATAC
TGTTTTTTCTTACTCCACACAGGCATAGAGTGTCTGCTATTAATAACTATGCTCAAAAATTGTGTACCTT
TAGCTTTTTAATTTGTAAAGGGGTTAATAAGGAATATTTGATGTATAGTGCCTTGACTAGAGATCATAAT
CAGCCATACCACATTTGTAGAGGTTTTACTTGCTTTAAAAAACCTCCCACACCTCCCCCTGAACCTGAAA
CATAAAATGAATGCAATTGTTGTTGTTAACTTGTTTATTGCAGCTTATAATGGTTACAAATAAAGCAATA
GCATCACAAATTTCACAAATAAAGCATTTTTTTCACTGCATTCTAGTTGTGGTTTGTCCAAACTCATCAA
TGTATCTTATCATGTCTGGATCAACTGGATAACTCAAGCTAACCAAAATCATCCCAAACTTCCCACCCCA
TACCCTATTACCACTGCCAATTACCTGTGGTTTCATTTACTCTAAACCTGTGATTCCTCTGAATTATTTT
CATTTTAAAGAAATTGTATTTGTTAAATATGTACTACAAACTTAGTAGTTGGAAGGGCTAATTCACTCCC
AAAGAAGACAAGATATCCTTGATCTGTGGATCTACCACACACAAGGCTACTTCCCTGATTAGCAGAACTA
CACACCAGGGCCAGGGGTCAGATATCCACTGACCTTTGGATGGTGCTACAAGCTAGTACCAGTTGAGCCA
GATAAGGTAGAAGAGGCCAATAAAGGAGAGAACACCAGCTTGTTACACCCTGTGAGCCTGCATGGGATGG
ATGACCCGGAGAGAGAAGTGTTAGAGTGGAGGTTTGACAGCCGCCTAGCATTTCATCACGTGGCCCGAGA
GCTGCATCCGGAGTACTTCAAGAACTGCTGATATCGAGCTTGCTACAAGGGACTTTCCGCTGGGGACTTT
CCAGGGAGGCGTGGCCTGGGCGGGACTGGGGAGTGGCGAGCCCTCAGATCCTGCATATAAGCAGCTGCTT
TTTGCCTGTACTGGGTCTCTCTGGTTAGACCAGATCTGAGCCTGGGAGCTCTCTGGCTAACTAGGGAACC
CACTGCTTAAGCCTCAATAAAGCTTGCCTTGAGTGCTTCAAGTAGTGTGTGCCCGTCTGTTGTGTGACTC
TGGTAACTAGAGATCCCTCAGACCCTTTTAGTCAGTGTGGAAAATCTCTAGCAGTGGCGCCCGAACAGGG
ACTTGAAAGCGAAAGGGAAACCAGAGGAGCTCTCTCGACGCAGGACTCGGCTTGCTGAAGCGCGCACGGC
AAGAGGCGAGGGGCGGCGACTGGTGAGTACGCCAAAAATTTTGACTAGCGGAGGCTAGAAGGAGAGAGAT
GGGTGCGAGAGCGTCAGTATTAAGCGGGGGAGAATTAGATCGCGATGGGAAAAAATTCGGTTAAGGCCAG
GGGGAAAGAAAAAATATAAATTAAAACATATAGTATGGGCAAGCAGGGAGCTAGAACGATTCGCAGTTAA
TCCTGGCCTGTTAGAAACATCAGAAGGCTGTAGACAAATACTGGGACAGCTACAACCATCCCTTCAGACA
GGATCAGAAGAACTTAGATCATTATATAATACAGTAGCAACCCTCTATTGTGTGCATCAAAGGATAGAGA
TAAAAGACACCAAGGAAGCTTTAGACAAGATAGAGGAAGAGCAAAACAAAAGTAAGACCACCGCACAGCA
AGCGGCCGGCCGCTGATCTTCAGACCTGGAGGAGGAGATATGAGGGACAATTGGAGAAGTGAATTATATA
AATATAAAGTAGTAAAAATTGAACCATTAGGAGTAGCACCCACCAAGGCAAAGAGAAGAGTGGTGCAGAG
AGAAAAAAGAGCAGTGGGAATAGGAGCTTTGTTCCTTGGGTTCTTGGGAGCAGCAGGAAGCACTATGGGC
GCAGCGTCAATGACGCTGACGGTACAGGCCAGACAATTATTGTCTGGTATAGTGCAGCAGCAGAACAATT
TGCTGAGGGCTATTGAGGCGCAACAGCATCTGTTGCAACTCACAGTCTGGGGCATCAAGCAGCTCCAGGC
AAGAATCCTGGCTGTGGAAAGATACCTAAAGGATCAACAGCTCCTGGGGATTTGGGGTTGCTCTGGAAAA
CTCATTTGCACCACTGCTGTGCCTTGGAATGCTAGTTGGAGTAATAAATCTCTGGAACAGATTTGGAATC
ACACGACCTGGATGGAGTGGGACAGAGAAATTAACAATTACACAAGCTTAATACACTCCTTAATTGAAGA
ATCGCAAAACCAGCAAGAAAAGAATGAACAAGAATTATTGGAATTAGATAAATGGGCAAGTTTGTGGAAT
TGGTTTAACATAACAAATTGGCTGTGGTATATAAAATTATTCATAATGATAGTAGGAGGCTTGGTAGGTT
TAAGAATAGTTTTTGCTGTACTTTCTATAGTGAATAGAGTTAGGCAGGGATATTCACCATTATCGTTTCA
GACCCACCTCCCAACCCCGAGGGGACCCGACAGGCCCGAAGGAATAGAAGAAGAAGGTGGAGAGAGAGAC
AGAGACAGATCCATTCGATTAGTGAACGGATCTCGACGGTATCGCCAAATGGCAGTATTCATCCACAATT
TTAAAAGAAAAGGGGGGATTGGGGGGTACAGTGCAGGGGAAAGAATAGTAGACATAATAGCAACAGACAT
ACAAACTAAAGAATTACAAAAACAAATTACAAAAATTCAAAATTTTCGGGTTTATTACAGGGACAGCAGA
GATCCAGTTTGGATCGATAAGCTTGATATCGAATTCCTGCAGCCCCGATAAAATAAAAGATTTTATTTAG
TCTCCAGAAAAAGGGGGGAATGAAAGACCCCACCTGTAGGTTTGGCAAGCTAGCTGCAGTAACGCCATTT
TGCAAGGCATGGAAAAATACCAAACCAAGAATAGAGAAGTTCAGATCAAGGGCGGGTACATGAAAATAGC
TAACGTTGGGCCAAACAGGATATCTGCGGTGAGCAGTTTCGGCCCCGGCCCGGGGCCAAGAACAGATGGT
CACCGCAGTTTCGGCCCCGGCCCGAGGCCAAGAACAGATGGTCCCCAGATATGGCCCAACCCTCAGCAGT
TTCTTAAGACCCATCAGATGTTTCCAGGCTCCCCCAAGGACCTGAAATGACCCTGCGCCTTATTTGAATT
AACCAATCAGCCTGCTTCTCGCTTCTGTTCGCGCGCTTCTGCTTCCCGAGCTCTATAAAAGAGCTCACAA
CCCCTCACTCGGCGCGCCAGTCCTCCGACAGACTGAGTCGCCCGGGGGGGATCTGGAGCTCTCGAGAATT
CTCATGCAGATCCCACAGGCGCCCTGGCCAGTCGTCTGGGCGGTGCTACAACTGGGCTGGCGGCCAGGAT
GGTTCTTAGACTCCCCAGACAGGCCCTGGAACCCCCCCACCTTCTCCCCAGCCCTGCTCGTGGTGACCGA
AGGGGACAACGCCACCTTCACCTGCAGCTTCTCCAACACATCGGAGAGCTTCGTGCTAAACTGGTACCGC
ATGAGCCCCAGCAACCAGACGGACAAGCTGGCCGCTTTCCCCGAGGACCGCAGCCAGCCCGGCCAGGACT
GCCGCTTCCGTGTCACACAACTGCCCAACGGGCGTGACTTCCACATGAGCGTGGTCAGGGCCCGGCGCAA
TGACAGCGGCACCTACCTCTGTGGGGCCATCTCCCTGGCCCCCAAGGCGCAGATCAAAGAGAGCCTGCGG
GCAGAGCTCAGGGTGACAGAGAGAAGGGCAGAAGTGCCCACAGCCCACCCCAGCCCCTCACCCAGGCCAG
CCGGCCAGTTCCAAACCCTGGTGGTTGGTGTCGTGGGCGGCCTGCTGGGCAGCCTGGTGCTGCTAGTCTG
GGTCCTGGCCGTCATCTGCTCCCGGGCCGCACGAGGGACAATAGGAGCCAGGCGCACCGGCCAGCCCCTG
AAGGAGGACCCCTCAGCCGTGCCTGTGTTCTCTGTGGACTTTGGGGAGCTGGATTTCCAGTGGCGAGAGA
AGACCCCGGAGCCCCCCGTGCCCTGTGTCCCTGAGCAGACGGAGTTTGCCACCATTGTCTTTCCTAGCGG
AATGGGCACCTCATCCCCCGCCCGCAGGGGCTCAGCCGACGGCCCTCGGAGTGCCCAGCCACTGAGGCCT
GAGGATGGACACTGCTCTTGGCCCCTGACGCGTCTGCAGGATATCAAGCTTGCGGTACCGCGGGCCCGGG
ATCCACCGGTCGCCACCATGGTGAGCAAGGGCGAGGAGCTGTTCACCGGGGTGGTGCCCATCCTGGTCGA
GCTGGACGGCGACGTAAACGGCCACAAGTTCAGCGTGTCCGGCGAGGGCGAGGGCGATGCCACCTACGGC
AAGCTGACCCTGAAGTTCATCTGCACCACCGGCAAGCTGCCCGTGCCCTGGCCCACCCTCGTGACCACCC
TGACCTACGGCGTGCAGTGCTTCAGCCGCTACCCCGACCACATGAAGCAGCACGACTTCTTCAAGTCCGC
CATGCCCGAAGGCTACGTCCAGGAGCGCACCATCTTCTTCAAGGACGACGGCAACTACAAGACCCGCGCC
GAGGTGAAGTTCGAGGGCGACACCCTGGTGAACCGCATCGAGCTGAAGGGCATCGACTTCAAGGAGGACG
GCAACATCCTGGGGCACAAGCTGGAGTACAACTACAACAGCCACAACGTCTATATCATGGCCGACAAGCA
GAAGAACGGCATCAAGGTGAACTTC
Features (pLannotate 1.2.2; 35 found; start..end, strand, type, name):
    234..264     +  misc_feature   MCS (fragment): pUC18/19 multiple cloning site
    265..283     +  misc_feature   MCS (fragment): pBluescript multiple cloning site
    283..871     +  misc_feature   WPRE: woodchuck hepatitis virus posttranscriptional regulatory element
    872..894     +  misc_feature   MCS (fragment): pBluescript multiple cloning site
    911..979     +  CDS            nef (fragment): NEF_HV1Z2 - Experimental evidence at protein level: Swiss-Prot protein existence level 1. Extracellular Nef protein targets CD4(+) T-lymphocytes for apoptosis by interacting with CXCR4 surface receptors. From Human immunodeficiency virus type 1 group M subtype D (isolate Z2/CDC-Z34) (HIV-1).
    981..1214    +  LTR            3' LTR (ΔU3): self-inactivating 3' long terminal repeat (LTR) from HIV-1
   1239..1257    -  promoter       SP6 promoter: promoter for bacteriophage SP6 RNA polymerase
   1485..1764    +  CDS            TcR (fragment): tetracycline efflux protein; tet; confers resistance to tetracycline
   1765..1813    -  misc_feature   bom (fragment): basis of mobility region from pBR322
   1915..1950    -  CDS            rop (fragment): Rop protein, which maintains plasmids at low copy number; rop
   2045..2149    +  promoter       AmpR promoter: bla
   2150..3010    +  CDS            AmpR: β-lactamase; bla; confers resistance to ampicillin, carbenicillin, and related antibiotics
   3181..3769    +  rep_origin     ori: high-copy-number ColE1/pMB1/pBR322/pUC origin of replication
   3952..4008    +  CDS            lacI (fragment): lac repressor; lacI; The lac repressor binds to the lac operator to inhibit transcription in E. coli. This inhibition can be relieved by adding lactose or isopropyl-β-D-thiogalactopyranoside (IPTG).
   4015..4344    +  promoter       SV40 promoter: SV40 enhancer and early promoter
   4544..4663    +  CDS            gpt (fragment): XGPT_ECOLI - Also known as gpp, gxu. Experimental evidence at protein level: Swiss-Prot protein existence level 1. Purine salvage pathway enzyme that catalyzes the transfer of the ribosyl-5-phosphate group from 5-phospho-alpha-D-ribose 1- diphosphate (PRPP) to the N9 position of the 6-oxopurines guanine and xanthine to form the corresponding ribonucleotides GMP (guanosine 5'- monophosphate) and XMP (xanthosine 5'-monophosphate), with the release of PPi. To a lesser extent, also acts on hypoxanthine (PubMed:9100006, PubMed:3886014). Does not ribophosphorylate adenine (PubMed:3886014). From Esch
   4663..4998    +  CDS            gpt (fragment): XGPT_ECOLI - Also known as gpp, gxu. Experimental evidence at protein level: Swiss-Prot protein existence level 1. Purine salvage pathway enzyme that catalyzes the transfer of the ribosyl-5-phosphate group from 5-phospho-alpha-D-ribose 1- diphosphate (PRPP) to the N9 position of the 6-oxopurines guanine and xanthine to form the corresponding ribonucleotides GMP (guanosine 5'- monophosphate) and XMP (xanthosine 5'-monophosphate), with the release of PPi. To a lesser extent, also acts on hypoxanthine (PubMed:9100006, PubMed:3886014). Does not ribophosphorylate adenine (PubMed:3886014). From Esch
   5093..5398    +  CDS            frsA (fragment): FRSA_ECOLI - Also known as yafA. Experimental evidence at protein level: Swiss-Prot protein existence level 1. Catalyzes the hydrolysis of esters (PubMed:15808744). Displays esterase activity toward pNP-butyrate (PubMed:15808744). May stimulate mixed-acid fermentation by acting as a fermentation/respiration switch that down-regulates respiration and up- regulates fermentation rates (PubMed:15169777). From Escherichia coli (strain K12).
   5402..5476    +  CDS            small t antigen (fragment): SV40 (simian virus 40) small t antigen
   5478..5543    +  intron         small t intron: SV40 (simian virus 40) small t antigen intron
   5673..5693    +  CDS            SV40 NLS: nuclear localization signal of SV40 (simian virus 40) large T antigen
   6012..6095    +  CDS            large T antigen (fragment): large T antigen from SV40 (simian virus 40)
   6118..6252    +  polyA_signal   SV40 poly(A) signal: SV40 polyadenylation signal
   6419..6748    +  CDS            nef (fragment): NEF_HV1BR - Experimental evidence at protein level: Swiss-Prot protein existence level 1. Extracellular Nef protein targets CD4(+) T-lymphocytes for apoptosis by interacting with CXCR4 surface receptors (PubMed:14990729). From Human immunodeficiency virus type 1 group M subtype B (isolate BRU/LAI) (HIV-1).
   6796..7053    +  LTR            5' LTR (truncated): truncated 5' long terminal repeat (LTR) from HIV-1
   7100..7225    +  misc_feature   HIV-1 Ψ: packaging signal of human immunodeficiency virus type 1
   7209..7547    +  CDS            HIV-1 gag (fragment): gag protein from human immunodeficiency virus 1; gag
   7722..7955    +  misc_feature   RRE: The Rev response element (RRE) of HIV-1 allows for Rev-dependent mRNA export from the nucleus to the cytoplasm.
   8332..8432    +  CDS            Rev (fragment): human immunodeficiency virus 1 (HIV-1) Rev protein; rev; enhances nuclear export of unspliced and incompletely spliced viral mRNAs
   8469..8586    +  misc_feature   cPPT/CTS: central polypurine tract and central termination sequence of HIV-1
   8623..8655    -  misc_feature   MCS (fragment): pBluescript multiple cloning site
   8739..9146    +  promoter       SFFV promoter: spleen focus-forming virus long terminal repeat (LTR) promoter
   9174..10037   +  CDS            PDCD1: PDCD1_HUMAN - Also known as PD1 From Homo sapiens (Human).
  10063..10090   +  misc_feature   MCS (fragment): multiple cloning site
  10098..222     +  CDS            mEGFP (across the origin): enhanced GFP with monomerizing A206K mutation (Zacharias et al., 2002) mammalian codon-optimized
