[The description below was written by a language model from this plasmid's Addgene catalogue record and pLannotate feature annotations shown in this document.]
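Description:
pHR-PD-1 (Y223F, Y248F)-mGFP is a lentiviral transfer plasmid built on the pHR backbone for expressing a signalling-deficient form of human PD-1 (PDCD1) fused at its C terminus to monomeric EGFP. It is maintained in E. coli as a high-copy plasmid through a ColE1/pUC-type origin and selected with ampicillin via the β-lactamase gene. The annotated backbone also carries leftovers of older vector lineages, including an SV40 promoter, gpt fragments, SV40 small t intron and poly(A) signal, and fragments of tetracycline resistance, rop and bom; these lie outside the viral genome, and the record assigns them no function.

The packaged region runs from a truncated HIV-1 5' LTR through the Ψ packaging signal, a partial gag sequence, the Rev response element and the cPPT/CTS, which respectively support genome encapsidation, Rev-dependent nuclear export and efficient nuclear import. The spleen focus-forming virus (SFFV) promoter then drives the PDCD1 open reading frame, joined through a short linker of cloning-site sequence to mEGFP carrying the monomerizing A206K change. A WPRE downstream enhances transcript expression. The ΔU3 3' LTR makes the integrated provirus self-inactivating. Viral proteins must be supplied in trans from separate packaging and envelope plasmids.

The two tyrosine-to-phenylalanine substitutions, Y223F and Y248F, fall in the cytoplasmic tail at the tyrosines of the ITIM and ITSM motifs, so the receptor cannot be phosphorylated there to recruit SH2-domain phosphatases such as SHP2. The construct therefore serves as a fluorescently trackable loss-of-function control for stable transduction of cells, consistent with the associated study of how PD-1 regulates T cell signalling through SHP1 and SHP2.
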