Addgene plasmid #180790: pHR-PD-1 (Y223F, Y248F)-mGFP
Purpose: Expression of human PD-1 (Y223F, Y248F) fused to mGFP
Depositing lab: Enfu Hui. Depositing organization: University of California, San Diego (UCSD). Publication: PD-1 and BTLA regulate T cell signaling differentially and only partially through SHP1 and SHP2. Xu X, Hou B, Fulzele A, Masubuchi T, Zhao Y, Wu Z, Hu Y, Jiang Y, Ma Y, Wang H, Bennett EJ, Fu G, Hui E. J Cell Biol. 2020 Jun 1;219(6). pii: 151801. doi: 10.1083/jcb.201905085. PubMed 32437509.
Backbone
  Vector backbone: pHR
  Vector type: Lentiviral
Growth in bacteria
  Bacterial resistance: Ampicillin, 100 μg/mL
  Growth temperature: 37°C
  Growth strain: NEB Stable
  Copy number: High Copy
Gene/Insert
  Gene/Insert name: PD-1 (Y223F, Y248F)
  Species: H. sapiens (human)
  Mutation: PD-1 (Y223F, Y248F)
  Entrez Gene: PDCD1 (a.k.a. AIMTBS, CD279, PD-1, PD1, SLEB2, hPD-1, hPD-l, hSLE1)
  Promoter: SFFV
  Tag / fusion protein: mEGFP (C terminal on insert)
  Cloning method: Ligation Independent Cloning
  Sequencing primers: 5′ ccaatcagcctgcttctcgcttc; 3′ ccagaggttgattatcgataagc
Terms and licenses: Academic/Nonprofit Terms; Industry Terms: Not Available to Industry
How to cite: pHR-PD-1 (Y223F, Y248F)-mGFP was a gift from Enfu Hui (Addgene plasmid # 180790 ; http://n2t.net/addgene:180790 ; RRID:Addgene_180790)
